>Addgene plasmid #184533 | pVRC8400-SARS-CoV-2-RBD-BA.2-AVI | addgene full sequence | sequence record 361466 | Addgene NGS Result
TCAGCAAAAGTTCGATTTATTCAACAAAGCCGCCGTCCCGTCAAGTCAGCGTAATGCTCTGCCAGTGTTA
CAACCAATTAACCAATTCTGATTAGAAAAACTCATCGAGCATCAAATGAAACTGCAATTTATTCATATCA
GGATTATCAATACCATATTTTTGAAAAAGCCGTTTCTGTAATGAAGGAGAAAACTCACCGAGGCAGTTCC
ATAGGATGGCAAGATCCTGGTATCGGTCTGCGATTCCGACTCGTCCAACATCAATACAACCTATTAATTT
CCCCTCGTCAAAAATAAGGTTATCAAGTGAGAAATCACCATGAGTGACGACTGAATCCGGTGAGAATGGC
AAAAGCTTATGCATTTCTTTCCAGACTTGTTCAACAGGCCAGCCATTACGCTCGTCATCAAAATCACTCG
CATCAACCAAACCGTTATTCATTCGTGATTGCGCCTGAGCGAGACGAAATACGCGATCGCTGTTAAAAGG
ACAATTACAAACAGGAATCGAATGCAACCGGCGCAGGAACACTGCCAGCGCATCAACAATATTTTCACCT
GAATCAGGATATTCTTCTAATACCTGGAATGCTGTTTTCCCGGGGATCGCAGTGGTGAGTAACCATGCAT
CATCAGGAGTACGGATAAAATGCTTGATGGTCGGAAGAGGCATAAATTCCGTCAGCCAGTTTAGTCTGAC
CATCTCATCTGTAACATCATTGGCAACGCTACCTTTGCCATGTTTCAGAAACAACTCTGGCGCATCGGGC
TTCCCATACAATCGATAGATTGTCGCACCTGATTGCCCGACATTATCGCGAGCCCATTTATACCCATATA
AATCAGCATCCATGTTGGAATTTAATCGCGGCCTCGAGCAAGACGTTTCCCGTTGAATATGGCTCATAAC
ACCCCTTGTATTACTGTTTATGTAAGCAGACAGTTTTATTGTTCATGATGATATATTTTTATCTTGTGCA
ATGTAACATCAGAGATTTTGAGACACAACGTGGCTTTNCCCCCCCCCCCATTATTGAAGCATTTATCAGG
GTTATTGTCTCATGAGCGGATACATATTTGAATGTATTTAGAAAAATAAACAAATAGGGGTTCCGCGCAC
ATTTCCCCGAAAAGTGCCACCTGACGTCTAAGAAACCATTATTATCATGACATTAACCTATAAAAATAGG
CGTATCACGAGGCCCTTTCGTCTCGCGCGTTTCGGTGATGACGGTGAAAACCTCTGACACATGCAGCTCC
CGGAGACGGTCACAGCTTGTCTGTAAGCGGATGCCGGGAGCAGACAAGCCCGTCAGGGCGCGTCAGCGGG
TGTTGGCGGGTGTCGGGGCTGGCTTAACTATGCGGCATCAGAGCAGATTGTACTGAGAGTGCACCATATG
CGGTGTGAAATACCGCACAGATGCGTAAGGAGAAAATACCGCATCAGATTGGCTATTGGCCATTGCATAC
GTTGTATCCATATCATAATATGTACATTTATATTGGCTCATGTCCAACATTACCGCCATGTTGACATTGA
TTATTGACTAGTTATTAATAGTAATCAATTACGGGGTCATTAGTTCATAGCCCATATATGGAGTTCCGCG
TTACATAACTTACGGTAAATGGCCCGCCTGGCTGACCGCCCAACGACCCCCGCCCATTGACGTCAATAAT
GACGTATGTTCCCATAGTAACGCCAATAGGGACTTTCCATTGACGTCAATGGGTGGAGTATTTACGGTAA
ACTGCCCACTTGGCAGTACATCAAGTGTATCATATGCCAAGTACGCCCCCTATTGACGTCAATGACGGTA
AATGGCCCGCCTGGCATTATGCCCAGTACATGACCTTATGGGACTTTCCTACTTGGCAGTACATCTACGT
ATTAGTCATCGCTATTACCATGGTGATGCGGTTTTGGCAGTACATCAATGGGCGTGGATAGCGGTTTGAC
TCACGGGGATTTCCAAGTCTCCACCCCATTGACGTCAATGGGAGTTTGTTTTGGCACCAAAATCAACGGG
ACTTTCCAAAATGTCGTAACAACTCCGCCCCATTGACGCAAATGGGCGGTAGGCGTGTACGGTGGGAGGT
CTATATAAGCAGAGCTCGTTTAGTGAACCGTCAGATCGCCTGGAGACGCCATCCACGCTGTTTTGACCTC
CATAGAAGACACCGGGACCGATCCAGCCTCCATCGGCTCGCATCTCTCCTTCACGCGCCCGCCGCCCTAC
CTGAGGCCGCCATCCACGCCGGTTGAGTCGCGTTCTGCCGCCTCCCGCCTGTGGTGCCTCCTGAACTGCG
TCCGCCGTCTAGGTAAGTTTAAAGCTCAGGTCGAGACCGGGCCTTTGTCCGGCGCTCCCTTGGAGCCTAC
CTAGACTCAGCCGGCTCTCCACGCTTTGCCTGACCCTGCTTGCTCAACTCTAGTTAACGGTGGAGGGCAG
TGTAGTCTGAGCAGTACTCGTTGCTGCCGCGCGCGCCACCAGACATAATAGCTGACAGACTAACAGACTG
TTCCTTTCCATGGGTCTTTTCTGCAGTCACCGTCGTCGACACGTGTGATCAGATATCGCGGCCGCTCTAG
ACCACCATGGGATGGTCATGTATCATCCTTTTTCTAGTAGCAACTGCAACCGGTGTACATTCCGCACCAG
AGCTGCTGGGAGGACCTAGCGTGTTCCTGTTTCCCCCTAAGCCTAAGGACACCCTGATGATCAGCCGGAC
CCCAGAGGTGACATGCGTGGTGGTGGACGTGTCCCACGAGGACCCCGAGGTGAAGTTCAACTGGTACGTG
GATGGCGTGGAGGTGCACAATGCCAAGACCAAGCCAAGGGAGGAGCAGTACAACTCTACCTATCGCGTGG
TGAGCGTGCTGACAGTGCTGCACCAGGACTGGCTGAACGGCAAGGAGTACAAGTGTAAGGTGTCTAATAA
GGCCCTGCCTGCCCCAATCGAGAAGACCATCAGCAAGGCAAAGGGACAGCCAAGGGAGCCTCAGGTGTAT
ACCCTGCCACCCAGCCGCGACGAGCTGACAAAGAACCAGGTGTCCCTGTACTGCCTGGTGAAGGGCTTCT
ATCCTTCCGATATCGCCGTGGAGTGGGAGTCTAATGGCCAGCCAGAGAACAATTACAAGACCACACCTCC
AGTGCTGGACTCCGATGGCTCTTTCTTTCTGTATTCCAAGCTGACCGTGGATAAGAGCCGGTGGCAGCAG
GGCAACGTGTTTAGCTGTTCCGTGATGCACGAGGCCCTGCACAATCACTACACACAGAAGTCTCTGAGCC
TGTCCCCCGGCAAGGGAGGAGGAGGCAGCGGCGGAGGAGGCTCCGGAGGCGGCGGCTCTGGCGGCGGCGG
CAGCGCCCCTGAACTGCTGGGAGGACCAAGCGTGTTCCTGTTTCCACCTAAGCCCAAAGATACCCTGATG
ATCTCCAGGACCCCTGAAGTCACCTGCGTGGTCGTGGACGTGTCTCATGAGGACCCCGAAGTCAAGTTCA
ACTGGTACGTGGACGGAGTCGAAGTCCATAACGCCAAGACCAAGCCTAGAGAAGAGCAGTACAACTCCAC
CTATAGAGTGGTGTCTGTGCTGACAGTGCTGCATCAGGATTGGCTGAATGGCAAGGAATATAAGTGTAAG
GTGAGCAATAAGGCCCTGCCCGCCCCTATCGAGAAGACCATCTCTAAAGCCAAAGGACAGCCAAGGGAGC
CACAGGTGTATACACTGCCACCCAGCCGGGACGAGCTGACCAAGAACCAGGTGAGCCTGACATGTCTGGT
CAAGGGCTTCTACCCCAGTGACATTGCTGTGGAGTGGGAGTCCAATGGCCAGCCTGAGAACAATTATAAA
ACTACCCCACCAGTGCTGGACAGCGATGGCTCCTTCTTTCTGACCAGCAAGCTGACAGTGGATAAGTCCC
GCTGGCAGCAGGGAAACGTGTTTTCTTGTAGCGTGATGCATGAGGCCCTGCATAACCACTACACCCAGAA
GTCCCTGTCTCTGAGCCCAGGCAAGGGAGGCAGCGGAGGCGGAGGCAGCGGAGGCCTGGAGGTGCTGTTT
CAGGGCCCTCCAAACATTACCAACCTCTGCCCCTTCGATGAGGTGTTTAACGCCACAAGATTTGCCTCCG
TTTACGCCTGGAATAGAAAGAGAATCAGCAATTGTGTGGCCGACTACTCCGTGCTGTATAACTTTGCCCC
GTTCTTCGCCTTCAAGTGCTACGGCGTTTCCCCAACAAAGCTGAATGACCTGTGCTTCACCAACGTGTAC
GCCGACTCCTTCGTAATTAGAGGCAATGAGGTGAGCCAGATCGCACCAGGCCAGACCGGTAACATCGCTG
ACTACAACTATAAGCTGCCTGATGATTTTACAGGCTGCGTGATCGCCTGGAACTCTAACAAACTGGATAG
CAAGGTGGGCGGCAACTACAACTACCTGTACCGGCTGTTTCGCAAGTCTAACCTGAAACCTTTCGAGAGA
GACATCTCCACAGAGATCTACCAGGCCGGTAATAAACCTTGTAACGGGGTGGCAGGCTTCAACTGTTACT
TCCCTCTGCGTAGCTACGGCTTCCGTCCTACCTATGGAGTCGGCCACCAGCCATACCGGGTGGTCGTGCT
GTCCTTCGAGTTACTCCACGCCCCCGCCACCGTCTGCGGTGGAGGAGGCCTGGTGCCACAGCAGAGCGGA
GGCCTGAACGACATCTTCGAGGCCCAGAAGATCGAGTGGCACGAGGGCTGATGAGGATCCAGATCTGCTG
TGCCTTCTAGTTGCCAGCCATCTGTTGTTTGCCCCTCCCCCGTGCCTTCCTTGACCCTGGAAGGTGCCAC
TCCCACTGTCCTTTCCTAATAAAATGAGGAAATTGCATCGCATTGTCTGAGTAGGTGTCATTCTATTCTG
GGGGGTGGGGTGGGGCAGGACAGCAAGGGGGAGGATTGGGAAGACAATAGCAGGCATGCTGGGGATGCGG
TGGGCTCTATGGGTACCCAGGTGCTGAAGAATTGACCCGGTTCCTCCTGGGCCAGAAAGAAGCAGGCACA
TCCCCTTCTCTGTGACACACCCTGTCCACGCCCCTGGTTCTTAGTTCCAGCCCCACTCATAGGACACTCA
TAGCTCAGGAGGGCTCCGCCTTCAATCCCACCCGCTAAAGTACTTGGAGCGGTCTCTCCCTCCCTCATCA
GCCCACCAAACCAAACCTAGCCTCCAAGAGTGGGAAGAAATTAAAGCAAGATAGGCTATTAAGTGCAGAG
GGAGAGAAAATGCCTCCAACATGTGAGGAAGTAATGAGAGAAATCATAGAATTTTAAGGCCATGATTTAA
GGCCATCATGGCCTTAATCTTCCGCTTCCTCGCTCACTGACTCGCTGCGCTCGGTCGTTCGGCTGCGGCG
AGCGGTATCAGCTCACTCAAAGGCGGTAATACGGTTATCCACAGAATCAGGGGATAACGCAGGAAAGAAC
ATGTGAGCAAAAGGCCAGCAAAAGGCCAGGAACCGTAAAAAGGCCGCGTTGCTGGCGTTTTTCCATAGGC
TCCGCCCCCCTGACGAGCATCACAAAAATCGACGCTCAAGTCAGAGGTGGCGAAACCCGACAGGACTATA
AAGATACCAGGCGTTTCCCCCTGGAAGCTCCCTCGTGCGCTCTCCTGTTCCGACCCTGCCGCTTACCGGA
TACCTGTCCGCCTTTCTCCCTTCGGGAAGCGTGGCGCTTTCTCATAGCTCACGCTGTAGGTATCTCAGTT
CGGTGTAGGTCGTTCGCTCCAAGCTGGGCTGTGTGCACGAACCCCCCGTTCAGCCCGACCGCTGCGCCTT
ATCCGGTAACTATCGTCTTGAGTCCAACCCGGTAAGACACGACTTATCGCCACTGGCAGCAGCCACTGGT
AACAGGATTAGCAGAGCGAGGTATGTAGGCGGTGCTACAGAGTTCTTGAAGTGGTGGCCTAACTACGGCT
ACACTAGAAGAACAGTATTTGGTATCTGCGCTCTGCTGAAGCCAGTTACCTTCGGAAAAAGAGTTGGTAG
CTCTTGATCCGGCAAACAAACCACCGCTGGTAGCGGTGGTTTTTTTGTTTGCAAGCAGCAGATTACGCGC
AGAAAAAAAGGATCTCAAGAAGATCCTTTGATCTTTTCTACGGGGTCTGACGCTCAGTGGAACGAAAACT
CACGTTAAGGGATTTTGGTCATGAGATTATCAAAAAGGATCTTCACCTAGATCCTTTTAAATTAAAAATG
AAGTTTTAAATCAATCTAAAGTATATATGAGTAAACTTGGTCTGACAGTTACCAATGCTTAATCAGTGAG
GCACCTATCTCAGCGATCTGTCTATTTCGTTCATCCATAGTTGCCTGACTCGGGGGNGGGGGGCGCTGAG
GTCTGCCTCGTGAAGAAGGTGTTGCTGACTCATACCAGGCCTGAATCGCCCCATCATCCAGCCAGAAAGT
GAGGGAGCCACGGTTGATGAGAGCTTTGTTGTAGGTGGACCAGTTGGTGATTTTGAACTTTTGCTTTGCC
ACGGAACGGTCTGCGTTGTCGGGAAGATGCGTGATCTGATCCTTCAAC
Features (pLannotate 1.2.2; 15 found; start..end, strand, type, name):
     92..907     -  CDS            KanR: aminoglycoside phosphotransferase; aph(3')-Ia; confers resistance to kanamycin in bacteria or G418 (Geneticin®) in eukaryotes
   1030..1117    -  promoter       AmpR promoter (fragment): bla
   1212..1247    +  CDS            rop (fragment): Rop protein, which maintains plasmids at low copy number; rop
   1349..1447    +  misc_feature   bom (fragment): basis of mobility region from pBR322
   1533..1912    +  enhancer       CMV enhancer: human cytomegalovirus immediate early enhancer
   1913..2116    +  promoter       CMV promoter: human cytomegalovirus (CMV) immediate early promoter
   2205..2432    +  LTR            5' LTR (truncated) (fragment): truncated 5' long terminal repeat (LTR) from human T-cell leukemia virus (HTLV) type 1
   2436..2546    +  intron         CMV intron (fragment): modified intron A from human cytomegalovirus
   2597..2665    +  CDS            Ighv1-61 (fragment): HVM05_MOUSE - Also known as Igh-VJ558. Experimental evidence at protein level: Swiss-Prot protein existence level 1. From Mus musculus (Mouse).
   2999..4015    +  CDS            IGHG1: IGHG1_HUMAN - Experimental evidence at protein level: Swiss-Prot protein existence level 1. Constant region of immunoglobulin heavy chains. Immunoglobulins, also known as antibodies, are membrane-bound or secreted glycoproteins produced by B lymphocytes. In the recognition phase of humoral immunity, the membrane-bound immunoglobulins serve as receptors which, upon binding of a specific antigen, trigger the clonal expansion and differentiation of B lymphocytes into immunoglobulins- secreting plasma cells. Secreted immunoglobulins mediate the effector phase of humoral immunity, which results in
   4070..4696    +  CDS            S (fragment): SPIKE_SARS2 - Experimental evidence at protein level: Swiss-Prot protein existence level 1. [Spike glycoprotein]: May down-regulate host tetherin (BST2) by lysosomal degradation, thereby counteracting its antiviral activity. From Severe acute respiratory syndrome coronavirus 2 (2019-nCoV) (SARS-CoV-2).
   4758..4982    +  polyA_signal   bGH poly(A) signal: bovine growth hormone polyadenylation signal
   5520..6108    -  rep_origin     ori: high-copy-number ColE1/pMB1/pBR322/pUC origin of replication
   6280..6351    -  CDS            bla(M) (fragment): β-lactamase lacking the signal sequence; bla(M); allows cytosolic expression of β-lactamase
   6363..6509    -  CDS            TRA2_ECOLX (fragment): Protein predicted: Swiss-Prot protein existence level 4. Required for transposition of transposon Tn903. From Escherichia coli.
