[The description below was written by a language model from this plasmid's Addgene catalogue record and pLannotate feature annotations shown in this document.]
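Description:
pVRC8400-SARS-CoV-2-RBD-BA.2-AVI is a 6,558 bp mammalian expression plasmid built on the pVRC8400 backbone for producing a soluble, taggable receptor-binding domain (RBD) of the SARS-CoV-2 spike glycoprotein from the Omicron BA.2 variant. In bacteria it is maintained by a high-copy ColE1/pUC-type origin and selected with kanamycin through an aph(3')-Ia aminoglycoside phosphotransferase gene. The short bla, rop, bom and Tn903 fragments picked up by annotation appear to be backbone remnants rather than functional elements.

Expression is driven by the human CMV immediate-early enhancer and promoter, followed by a fragment of the HTLV-1 LTR and a partial CMV intron A, a leader arrangement that typically boosts transcript levels and processing. A bovine growth hormone polyadenylation signal terminates the transcript. The open reading frame begins with a short segment matching a mouse immunoglobulin heavy-chain variable gene, most likely a secretion leader, although the record does not label it as such. Next comes human IgG1 constant-region sequence corresponding to the single-chain Fc (scFc) listed in the catalogue, then the spike RBD fragment. The RBD carries the BA.2 substitutions G339D, S371F, S373P, S375F, T376A, D405N, R408S, K417N, N440K, S477N, T478K, E484A, Q493R, Q498R, N501Y and Y505H. According to the catalogue, an HRV3C protease site lies between the scFc and the RBD, and an AVI tag sits at the C terminus, though neither is annotated in the feature table.

This design lets the Fc partner serve as a purification handle that HRV3C cleavage can remove, while the AVI tag permits site-specific biotinylation. The associated publication describes such constructs as molecular probes of spike subdomains across SARS-CoV-2 variants.
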