Addgene plasmid #184533: pVRC8400-SARS-CoV-2-RBD-BA.2-AVI
Purpose: Expresses SARS-CoV-2 RBD domain from the BA.2 variant with single chain Fc, HRV3C protease cleavage site, and AVI tag
Depositing lab: Peter Kwong. Depositing organization: National Institute of Allergy and Infectious Diseases (NIAID). Publication: Molecular probes of spike ectodomain and its subdomains for SARS-CoV-2 variants, Alpha through Omicron. Teng IT, Nazzari AF, Choe M, Liu T, Oliveira de Souza M, Petrova Y, Tsybovsky Y, Wang S, Zhang B, Artamonov M, Madan B, Huang A, Lopez Acevedo SN, Pan X, Ruckwardt TJ, DeKosky BJ, Mascola JR, Misasi J, Sullivan NJ, Zhou T, Kwong PD. PLoS One. 2022 May 24;17(5):e0268767. doi: 10.1371/journal.pone.0268767. eCollection 2022. PubMed 35609088.
Backbone
  Vector backbone: pVRC8400
  Vector type: Mammalian Expression
Growth in bacteria
  Bacterial resistance: Kanamycin, 50 μg/mL
  Growth temperature: 37°C
  Growth strain: DH5alpha
  Copy number: Unknown
Gene/Insert
  Gene/Insert name: SARS-CoV-2-RBD-BA.2
  Mutation: G339D, S371F, S373P, S375F, T376A, D405N, R408S, K417N, N440K, S477N, T478K, E484A, Q493R, Q498R, N501Y, Y505H
  Entrez Gene: S (a.k.a. GU280_gp02, spike glycoprotein)
  Tag / fusion protein: scFc (N terminal on insert); HRV3C (N terminal on insert); AVI (C terminal on insert)
Terms and licenses: Academic/Nonprofit Terms; Industry Terms: Not Available to Industry
Depositor comments: Please visit https://www.biorxiv.org/content/10.1101/2021.12.29.474491v1 for bioRxiv preprint.
How to cite: pVRC8400-SARS-CoV-2-RBD-BA.2-AVI was a gift from Peter Kwong (Addgene plasmid # 184533 ; http://n2t.net/addgene:184533 ; RRID:Addgene_184533)
